# Supplementary material for: Description and complete mitochondrial genome of Atkinsoniella zizhongi sp. nov. (Hemiptera: Cicadellidae: Cicadellinae) from China and its phylogenetic implications
Source: PeerJ. 2022 Sep 28;10:e14026. doi: 10.7717/peerj.14026 (PMC9526418; doi:10.7717/peerj.14026)
Supplement: Supplemental Information 1 [file peerj-10-14026-s001.gb]

LOCUS       ZJ007-5                16483 bp    DNA     circular     29-MAR-2022
DEFINITION  Atkinsoniella zizhongi sp. nov. mitochondrion.
ACCESSION   ON457601
KEYWORDS    .
SOURCE      mitochondrion Test sp.
  ORGANISM  Test sp.
            Unclassified.
REFERENCE   1  (bases 1 to 16483)
  AUTHORS   Yan Jiang, Hao-Xi Li, Xiao-Fei Yu, and Mao-Fa Yang
  TITLE     Description and complete mitochondrial genome of Atkinsoniella zizhongi sp. nov. (Hemiptera: Cicadellidae: Cicadellinae) from China and its phylogenetic implications
  JOURNAL   Unpublished
REFERENCE   2  (bases 1 to 16483)
  AUTHORS   MENG,G.
  TITLE     Direct Submission
  JOURNAL    Submitted (07-MAY-2022) Institute of Entomology, Guizhou
            University, Huaxi District, Guiyang, Guizhou 550025, China
FEATURES             Location/Qualifiers
     source          1..16483
                     /organism="Atkinsoniella zizhongi sp. nov."
                     /organelle="mitochondrion"
                     /mol_type="genomic DNA"
                     /sex="Male"
                     /country="China"
                     /collection_date="27-July-2018"
     gene            1..63
                     /gene="trnI(gau)"
     tRNA            1..63
                     /gene="trnI(gau)"
                     /product="tRNA-Ile"
     gene            complement(61..128)
                     /gene="trnQ(uug)"
     tRNA            complement(61..128)
                     /gene="trnQ(uug)"
                     /product="tRNA-Gln"
     gene            132..200
                     /gene="trnM(cau)"
     tRNA            132..200
                     /gene="trnM(cau)"
                     /product="tRNA-Met"
     gene            201..1172
                     /gene="ND2"
     CDS             201..1172
                     /gene="ND2"
                     /codon_start=1
                     /transl_table=5
                     /product="NADH dehydrogenase subunit 2"
                     /translation="MIFNSTKMLYYTTMIIGVMICVSSNNWMMMWSGLEISLMSFLGI
                     MPSKNSLSSESMMKYFIIQGTSSAILIMGIMFMLMEIELSSYIMVVSIMLKIGMAPFH
                     NWVLSVIDGLSYECVFVLLTMIKVPPLMILSYMNMTIWVTIIISLVVGATMGINQNSM
                     RKMLGYSSIYNLGYLCACISEVSIWVIYMLIYSFMLIGIITYIKQMNVFYFNQVMINE
                     FDLKLKISFWLMMLSFGGVPPMLGFINKLMLLELMVLNNQFLILLVMIISSLIVMFYY
                     TRSAYMSIMMSSISMKWNFFSMNRSMLMILMLNITFLSLMIFSKSMY"
     gene            1171..1237
                     /gene="trnW(uca)"
     tRNA            1171..1237
                     /gene="trnW(uca)"
                     /product="tRNA-Trp"
     gene            complement(1230..1290)
                     /gene="trnC(gca)"
     tRNA            complement(1230..1290)
                     /gene="trnC(gca)"
                     /product="tRNA-Cys"
     gene            complement(1291..1354)
                     /gene="trnY(gua)"
     tRNA            complement(1291..1354)
                     /gene="trnY(gua)"
                     /product="tRNA-Tyr"
     gene            1356..2891
                     /gene="COX1"
     CDS             1356..2891
                     /gene="COX1"
                     /codon_start=1
                     /transl_table=5
                     /product="cytochrome c oxidase subunit I"
                     /translation="MKKWLFSTNHSDIGTMYFIFGIWAGMVGMMLSMIIRIELAQPGP
                     LLNNDQLYNVIVTAHAFIMIFFMVMPIMIGGFGNWLLPLMIGAPDMAFPRMNNMSFWL
                     LPPSLILLLVSSSVEMGAGTGWTVYPPLSSNIAHSGASVDLTIFSLHLAGISSILGAV
                     NFITTVINMRTIGMNLDRTPLFVWSVVITALLLLLSLPVLAGAITMLLTDRNINTSFF
                     DPSGGGDPILYQHLFWFFGHPEVYILILPGFGLISHIITQESGKSESFGYIGMVYAML
                     SIGLLGFVVWAHHMFTVGMDVDTRAYFTSATMIIAVPTGIKIFSWMATMHGVSSKISI
                     TMMWSSGFVFLFSMGGLTGIILSNSSIDVVLHDTYYVVAHFHYVLSMGAVFAIMAGFI
                     QWYPLFTGLTMNPKWLKMQFLTMFFGVNLTFFPQHFLGLSGLPRRYSDYPDFYTLWNS
                     ISSIGSLISLLSVMIMIFIIWESMISKRMALFANNNNSSIEWLQKLPPQEHSYYELPL
                     MAS"
     gene            2893..2955
                     /gene="trnL(uaa)"
     tRNA            2893..2955
                     /gene="trnL(uaa)"
                     /product="tRNA-Leu"
     gene            2956..3634
                     /gene="COX2"
     CDS             2956..3634
                     /gene="COX2"
                     /note="TAA stop codon is completed by the addition of 3'
                     Aresidues to the mRNA"
                     /codon_start=1
                     /transl_table=5
                     /product="cytochrome c oxidase subunit II"
                     /translation="MSSWSTLLFQDAVSPIMEQLIMFHDHTMMIIVMITVIVSYMMIS
                     LMLNKFINRFLLEGQMIELIWTILPAFLLIFIALPSLRILYLLEEINNPLVTIKAIGH
                     QWYWSYEYSDFKKIEFDSYMKPTNDLILNDFRLLDTDNRIVLPYNINTRILVTSNDVI
                     HSWTIPSMGVKIDASPGRINQGSIMINRPGLFFGQCSEICGANHSFMPIVVESVSLKS
                     FISWLAKY"
     gene            3635..3705
                     /gene="trnK(cuu)"
     tRNA            3635..3705
                     /gene="trnK(cuu)"
                     /product="tRNA-Lys"
     gene            3709..3776
                     /gene="trnD(guc)"
     tRNA            3709..3776
                     /gene="trnD(guc)"
                     /product="tRNA-Asp"
     gene            3777..3929
                     /gene="ATP8"
     CDS             3777..3929
                     /gene="ATP8"
                     /codon_start=1
                     /transl_table=5
                     /product="ATP synthase F0 subunit 8"
                     /translation="MPQMAPIWWTFLMILFIVTMFMMVTTMYFNTLNKPMKKKEISTN
                     QMIWKW"
     gene            3923..4573
                     /gene="ATP6"
     CDS             3923..4573
                     /gene="ATP6"
                     /codon_start=1
                     /transl_table=5
                     /product="ATP synthase F0 subunit 6"
                     /translation="MMANLFSVFDPCTGILSLNWMSIMIFMLMIPKNFWLLKNSNMIV
                     FNILISKLHSELISLMKYKGMSLLMLSLFMIIMFNNLMGLLPYVFTASSHLVFSLTLA
                     LPMWVGFMMYGWVNHTNNMFVHLVPTGTPSILMPFMVMIETISNLIRPGSLAVRLTAN
                     MIAGHLLMSLLGSNLDTMILVLGMILFIILMAFELAVAIIQSYVFMTLTNLYSSEV"
     gene            4577..5356
                     /gene="COX3"
     CDS             4577..5356
                     /gene="COX3"
                     /codon_start=1
                     /transl_table=5
                     /product="cytochrome c oxidase subunit III"
                     /translation="MNNHPFHLVDNSPWPITGSVGVMTITSGMVLWFHKMNMYLFTMG
                     FIIIILTMVQWWRDVTRESTFQGLHTKKVALSMKLGMILFIVSEVLFFSSFFWAFFHS
                     SLAPTMEIGLKWPPLGIKTFDPMNIPMLNTMILISSGVTITWAHNAIINKNYNQMVQS
                     TFMTICLGIYFSMLQLYEYIESPFCISDSIYGSTFFMSTGFHGIHVIIGTIFIMVSML
                     RMMNLHFSSNHHVGFEASAWYWHFVDVVWLFLYISVYWWGK"
     gene            5356..5418
                     /gene="trnG(ucc)"
     tRNA            5356..5418
                     /gene="trnG(ucc)"
                     /product="tRNA-Gly"
     gene            5416..5772
                     /gene="ND3"
     CDS             5416..5772
                     /gene="ND3"
                     /codon_start=1
                     /transl_table=5
                     /product="NADH dehydrogenase subunit 3"
                     /translation="MINKLLLFMMIILILVSIISMLIMMISKKSIIDLQKSTPFECGF
                     NPMSYKRLPFSIHFFLIAVIFLIFDIEIIIIVPMIFTMKSSMLMYWLVTSAIFIVILI
                     IGLFHEWINGMLNWTN"
     gene            5771..5831
                     /gene="trnA(ugc)"
     tRNA            5771..5831
                     /gene="trnA(ugc)"
                     /product="tRNA-Ala"
                     /label=trnA(ugc) tRNA
     gene            5832..5899
                     /gene="trnR(ucg)"
     tRNA            5832..5899
                     /gene="trnR(ucg)"
                     /product="tRNA-Arg"
     gene            5898..5962
                     /gene="trnN(guu)"
     tRNA            5898..5962
                     /gene="trnN(guu)"
                     /product="tRNA-Asn"
     gene            5962..6027
                     /gene="trnS(gcu)"
     tRNA            5962..6027
                     /gene="trnS(gcu)"
                     /product="tRNA-Ser"
     gene            6028..6091
                     /gene="trnE(uuc)"
     tRNA            6028..6091
                     /gene="trnE(uuc)"
                     /product="tRNA-Glu"
     gene            complement(6091..6155)
                     /gene="trnF(gaa)"
     tRNA            complement(6091..6155)
                     /gene="trnF(gaa)"
                     /product="tRNA-Phe"
     gene            complement(6155..7833)
                     /gene="ND5"
     CDS             complement(6155..7833)
                     /gene="ND5"
                     /note="TAA stop codon is completed by the addition of 3'
                     Aresidues to the mRNA"
                     /codon_start=1
                     /transl_table=5
                     /product="NADH dehydrogenase subunit 5"
                     /translation="MLVKINFYFYWFLIMLVISLIFMYFGLVYIYFNYSMLLEFKLFS
                     FNSVPVYYVVIMDWISLIFCSVVLLISSMVILYSINYIGINSYSCNRFLFLVNLFILS
                     MMLMILSPNLISIMLGWDGLGLVSYCLVIYYSSVKSYLAGLITCLTNRLGDIGLLVSI
                     CWIMSYGSWHFLYYKDMYNNYIFYLIIISCFTKSAQIPFSCWLPAAMAAPTPVSSLVH
                     SSTLVTAGVYLLIRFYNVLNFNNYYFLFVSMMTMIFSSLCASYEFDLKKIIALSTLSQ
                     LGLMMSFLFFGMVDLSFFHLLTHAMFKSLLFLCAGIFIYYMNDNQDIRMMGSVCIYMP
                     FTTSCFNISSITLCGIPFLSGFYSKDFMMENMSFMGLNFFAFLLFYLSLGLTACYSSR
                     LFYYSMICNYKFLTYNFMHEDYSLMKVSIFTLTLFSIFTGGVLMWIINFDLLYIVLPL
                     KIKLMSLLIVMLGIWFGLELSNFNYLFNLKYYLFNSYMWFMYGYSFFAYKYIFSYALV
                     NNNQSSFWGEYYGGYGLSFYLLKFSNIIQYYSNNNMKIFLVSFLLWFIYFI"
     gene            complement(7831..7892)
                     /gene="trnH(gug)"
     tRNA            complement(7831..7892)
                     /gene="trnH(gug)"
                     /product="tRNA-His"
     gene            complement(7892..9211)
                     /gene="ND4"
     CDS             complement(7892..9211)
                     /gene="ND4"
                     /codon_start=1
                     /transl_table=5
                     /product="NADH dehydrogenase subunit 4"
                     /translation="MKFVLYIIFMMPLVFYNNIWNLFQFFILMLIMIFTFSNVDFFYT
                     NISYYFASDYISYGLIILTLLISTLMVIASSKISILSSNNFFLGMNMLLFLCLFLVFS
                     FSNMFMMYIFFEFSLIPLMILIFGWGYQPERLISGLYLFFYTLLASLPLLLVILFLYN
                     NYNSLFFDSNYMHSFSFFIHLFMVIAFLVKLPMFMFHFWLPKAHVEAPISGSMILAGL
                     MLKIGGYGLIRFMFVYENIFLKYSYIWFSLSIVGSILVSLICLIQGDMKCLIAYSSVA
                     HMGMSLMGLLTMTKLGLYGSYLMMIGHGLCSSGLFCLANISYERLLSRSFFLNKGLLL
                     YMPSMCMVWFFFCSFNMSCPPSINFISEIFIINSMIFYWDKSIYYILLISFFTACFSF
                     YLFSFSQHGKFHNMYSCMGCTIREYLLMSIHLIPLVMIIMMLSLLFW"
     gene            complement(9208..9489)
                     /gene="ND4L"
     CDS             complement(9208..9489)
                     /gene="ND4L"
                     /codon_start=1
                     /transl_table=5
                     /product="NADH dehydrogenase subunit 4L"
                     /translation="MNLIFFSYMFVFSILSLIFIRKHLLLCLLSLEFMVLSLLFLVLL
                     YCLMFSYYNFYMYVFMMTFYVCEGVLGLSVLVSMIRFHGNDYMNSMFLW"
     gene            9492..9553
                     /gene="trnT(ugu)"
     tRNA            9492..9553
                     /gene="trnT(ugu)"
                     /product="tRNA-Thr"
     gene            complement(9554..9617)
                     /gene="trnP(ugg)"
     tRNA            complement(9554..9617)
                     /gene="trnP(ugg)"
                     /product="tRNA-Pro"
     gene            9620..10108
                     /gene="ND6"
     CDS             9620..10108
                     /gene="ND6"
                     /codon_start=1
                     /transl_table=5
                     /product="NADH dehydrogenase subunit 6"
                     /translation="MKMMLMKMMILLSTLTPFMLNPMSMGIILLMQTTLMAMIMNKMM
                     FSSWFSMITFLMMVGGLLILFTYMSSIASNEKFKFKMNLTMMCIILIMISEEMMNENQ
                     VNENQDLTKLMMENLSMVKLYNKKSMLITVILVLYLLLTMIVVTKIVKRQEGPLRSKN
                     YE"
     gene            10101..11237
                     /gene="CYTB"
     CDS             10101..11237
                     /gene="CYTB"
                     /codon_start=1
                     /transl_table=5
                     /product="cytochrome b"
                     /translation="MNKSILKLNPLLKIFNNSLIDLPAPMNLSAWWNFGSILGMCLSI
                     QLISGILLSMHYTSNIEMAFISVNHITRDVNYGWLMRTLHSNGASLFFICMYLHTGRG
                     IYYGSYKFIKTWVVGMMILLLTMATAFLGYVLPWGQMSFWGATVITNLMSAIPYIGSM
                     LVNWIWGGFAVDNATLSRFFSLHFLLPFIISMMVIIHLFFLHTTGSNNPIGMNSNIDK
                     IPFHPYFTIKDLMGFMIILTMLFVLNMIEPYMLSDPDNFTPANPMVTPIHIQPEWYFL
                     FAYAILRSIPNKLGGVMALFLSIIILLILPISMKMKFKGIMFYPINQMNFWIFSVTII
                     LLTWIGARPVELPYTTTGMVLTFMYFLYFITDPLITKMWDKTLN"
     gene            11236..11299
                     /gene="trnS(uga)"
     tRNA            11236..11299
                     /gene="trnS(uga)"
                     /product="tRNA-Ser"
     gene            complement(11315..12232)
                     /gene="ND1"
     CDS             complement(11315..12232)
                     /gene="ND1"
                     /codon_start=1
                     /transl_table=5
                     /product="NADH dehydrogenase subunit 1"
                     /translation="MIYLISLILLIMVMVSVGFFTLLERKFLSYMQIRKGPNKVGYLG
                     LLQPFSDGVKLFLKESCWPMNSNVFMYFVCPIYSLAQSLFIWCLFPYYVNLIEYNYSM
                     LLFLCISGIGVYGLIVCGWSSNSMYSMLGCIRSVSQAISYEVSLALILLSYFFLCDSY
                     NFTDFYNIQQNCWFLFLSTPMFMCWFSCCLAETNRSPFDFSEGESELVSGFNVEYGSG
                     GFAFLFISEYSSIIFMCLITNVVFFGADYMFFFFYLKLIFFCFVFIWVRSSLPRYRYD
                     SLMYLAWKCYLPMSLNYIFFYMLVKCLNF"
     gene            complement(12233..12295)
                     /gene="trnL(uag)"
     tRNA            complement(12233..12295)
                     /gene="trnL(uag)"
                     /product="tRNA-Leu"
     gene            complement(12296..13500)
                     /gene="l-rRNA"
     rRNA            complement(12296..13500)
                     /gene="l-rRNA"
                     /product="16S ribosomal RNA"
     gene            complement(13501..13563)
                     /gene="trnV(uac)"
     tRNA            complement(13501..13563)
                     /gene="trnV(uac)"
                     /product="tRNA-Val"
     gene            complement(13564..14373)
                     /gene="s-rRNA"
     rRNA            complement(13564..14373)
                     /gene="s-rRNA"
                     /product="12S ribosomal RNA"
     misc_feature    14374..16483
                     /label=Control Region
BASE COUNT     6765 a   2030 c   1941 g   5739 t      8 others
ORIGIN      
        1 aatagggtgc ctgattaaag ggttattttg atagaataaa ttatgcactg tgtgtttcta
       61 ttataaattt aagaattaaa cttatcattg aatttcaaaa attcatgtgc atcttacact
      121 aatttatatt aaaaaagata agctaattaa agcttttagg ttcataccct aataatagaa
      181 gtaaagcctt cttcttttta attattttta attcaacaaa aatgttatac tacacaacaa
      241 taattattgg ggtaataatt tgtgtgtctt ccaacaattg aataataata tgatctggtt
      301 tagaaattag attaatatct tttttaggaa ttataccaag aaaaaattct cttagatctg
      361 aatcaataat aaaatatttt attattcagg gtactagatc agctatttta attatgggta
      421 tcatatttat attaatagaa atcgaattaa gaagttatat tatagttgtt tctattatat
      481 taaaaattgg aatagctcca tttcataatt gagttttaag agtaattgat ggattaagtt
      541 atgaatgtgt atttgtttta ctaactataa ttaaagtacc accgttaata attttgtctt
      601 atataaatat aacaatttga gtaacgatta ttatttcatt agttgttggg gcaactatag
      661 gaattaatca aaactctatg cgaaaaatgt taggttattc gtcaatttac aatttaggtt
      721 acttatgtgc gtgtatttcc gaagtatcta tttgagtaat ttatatacta atttatagat
      781 ttatattaat tggtatcatt acttatatta aacaaatgaa tgtattttat ttcaatcaag
      841 ttataattaa tgaatttgat ttaaaattaa aaatctcatt ttgattaata atgctatctt
      901 ttggaggagt ccccccaata ctaggattta ttaataaatt aatattactt gaattaatag
      961 tattaaataa tcaatttctt atcttgttag taataattat ttcatcctta attgttatgt
     1021 tttattatac acggtcggca tatatgtcaa ttataataag ttcaatttca ataaaatgaa
     1081 atttcttttc aataaatcgg tcaatactaa taattttaat gttaaatatt acttttttat
     1141 cactaataat tttttcaaaa tctatgtatt aagattttaa gttatttaaa ctatcaacct
     1201 tcaaagttaa aaaaaccaat ttagtaggta agtcttagat tgtaccaatt ttaaatttgc
     1261 aatttaatgt ttttattaaa ctataagacc tatcaagaga atagttattt cttaagtaaa
     1321 tttacagttt actacttaaa tcagacacct tgattatgaa aaaatgatta ttttctacaa
     1381 atcacaggga tatcggaact atgtatttta tttttggtat ttgagcaggt atagtaggaa
     1441 taatattaag aataattatt cgaattgaat tagctcagcc aggacctctc cttaataatg
     1501 accaacttta caatgtaatt gtaacagcac atgcttttat tataattttt tttatagtaa
     1561 taccaatcat aattgggggt tttggtaatt gacttttacc actaataatt ggtgcgcccg
     1621 atatagcttt ccctcgaata aataacataa gattttgact attgcctcca tcattaattc
     1681 ttcttttagt tagaagttca gttgaaatag gagcgggcac tggctgaaca gtataccctc
     1741 ctctatcttc taatattgct cattctggag caagtgtgga tttaacaatt ttttcattac
     1801 atttagctgg tatctcatcc attttaggag cagttaattt tatcactact gtaattaaca
     1861 tacgaacaat tggtataaat ttagatcgaa cccccttgtt tgtatgatct gttgttatta
     1921 ctgcattact tttactacta tcacttccag ttttagctgg cgctattact atattattga
     1981 ctgatcgtaa tattaatact agattttttg atccttcagg tgggggggac cctattttat
     2041 accaacattt attttgattt tttggtcacc cagaagttta tattcttatt ttacctggat
     2101 ttggattaat ttcacatatt attactcaag aaagaggtaa gagtgaatca tttgggtata
     2161 tcggaatagt ttatgctata ctatcaatcg gtttattagg gtttgtagta tgagctcatc
     2221 acatatttac agttggaata gatgttgata ctcgagctta ttttacgtct gctactataa
     2281 ttattgcagt accaactggt atcaaaattt tcagatgaat agcaacaata catggagtat
     2341 catctaaaat tagtattaca ataatatgat catcaggttt tgtatttcta ttcagaatgg
     2401 ggggtttaac aggtattatt ttatcaaatt catctattga tgttgtttta catgatacat
     2461 attatgtagt agctcatttt cattatgttc tatctatagg agctgtattt gctattatag
     2521 ctggatttat tcaatgatac ccattattta ctgggctaac aataaatcca aaatgactaa
     2581 aaatacaatt tttaacaata ttttttggag ttaatttaac attcttccct cagcattttt
     2641 taggattaag tggtttgcct cgacggtatt ctgactatcc agatttttat accctttgaa
     2701 attctatttc ttccattgga agattaatct ctttattaag agtaataatt ataattttta
     2761 ttatttgaga aagaataatt tccaaacgaa tagcattatt tgctaacaat aataattcat
     2821 caattgaatg attgcaaaaa ttacctcccc aagaacactc ttattatgaa ttacctttaa
     2881 tggcttcata attctaatgt ggcagactag tgcaatgaat ttaagattca tttataaatt
     2941 taaatttttt tagaaatttc ttcatgaaga acattattat ttcaagatgc agtttctccc
     3001 attatagagc aattaattat atttcatgat catacaataa tgattattgt tataattacg
     3061 gtaattgtaa gatatataat aatttcctta atattaaaca aatttattaa ccgattttta
     3121 ttagaaggtc aaataattga acttatttga acaatccttc cagcgttttt attaattttt
     3181 atcgctttac catctttacg aattttatat ttattagaag aaatcaataa tccccttgta
     3241 acaatcaagg caattgggca tcaatgatac tgatcttatg aatattcaga tttcaaaaaa
     3301 attgaattcg attcatatat aaaaccaact aatgatttaa ttttaaatga ttttcgtctt
     3361 ttagacacag ataatcgaat tgtactccca tataatatca atacccgaat tttagtaaca
     3421 tcaaatgatg ttattcattc atgaactatc ccctccatag gggttaaaat tgacgcatct
     3481 cctggacgaa ttaaccaagg tagaattata attaatcgcc ccggattatt ttttggtcag
     3541 tgttcagaga tctgtggtgc aaatcataga tttatgccaa ttgtggtaga aagagtaagc
     3601 ttaaaatcat ttatttcatg gcttgctaaa tattcattaa gaaacttaaa agcaagtatt
     3661 ggtctcttaa accaaataat ggtaattagc aaatatcctt aatgataaaa aaatttagtt
     3721 taacaaaaac attaatttgt caaattaaaa atattttatt aaaaaaataa tttttattgc
     3781 ctcaaatagc acccatttga tgaacatttt taataatttt atttattgta actatattta
     3841 taatagtaac aactatatat tttaatacac taaataaacc aataaaaaaa aaagaaattt
     3901 caacaaatca gataatttga aaatgatagc aaatttattt tcagtatttg acccttgtac
     3961 tggtatttta tcactaaatt gaataagaat tataattttt atattaataa ttccaaaaaa
     4021 tttttgattg cttaaaaata gtaatataat tgttttcaat attttaatta gtaagcttca
     4081 tagagaatta atttcactaa taaaatataa gggtataagt ttactaatat taagattgtt
     4141 tataatcatt atatttaata atttaatagg attattgcct tatgtattta cagcatcatc
     4201 ccatttagtt ttttccttaa cattagcgct acctatgtgg gtagggttta taatgtatgg
     4261 ttgagtaaac catacaaata atatatttgt tcatttagta ccaacaggta caccctcaat
     4321 tttaatgcct tttatagtaa taattgaaac tatcagaaat ttgattcgtc ctggttcatt
     4381 agctgttcgt ttaacagcaa atataattgc aggtcatcta ctaatatcct tattaggaag
     4441 taatttagat actataatct tagtattagg aataatttta tttattattt taatagcttt
     4501 tgagttagca gtcgctatta ttcaatcata tgtgtttatg acactaacga atttatattc
     4561 aagagaagta taaattatga ataatcaccc atttcattta gttgataata gtccctgacc
     4621 tattacagga tcagttggag taataactat tacttcagga atagtattat gatttcacaa
     4681 gataaatata tatttattta ccataggttt tattattatc attttaacta tagttcaatg
     4741 atgacgagat gtcactcgtg aatctacatt tcaaggatta catactaaga aagtagcatt
     4801 aagaataaaa ctaggaataa ttttatttat cgtatcggaa gtactttttt tctcgtcgtt
     4861 cttttgagct ttttttcata gcagtcttgc tccaacaata gaaattggct taaaatgacc
     4921 cccccttggt atcaagacat ttgatcctat gaatattcca atattaaata caataatttt
     4981 aatttcatca ggggtaacaa tcacttgagc acacaatgca attattaata aaaattataa
     5041 ccaaatggtt caaagaactt ttatgacaat ttgtttagga atttattttt caatgcttca
     5101 attatatgaa tatattgaat cccccttttg tatctctgac tcaatttatg ggagaacatt
     5161 ttttataaga actgggtttc atggaattca tgttattatt ggtactattt tcattatagt
     5221 atccatatta cgaataataa accttcattt ctcaagaaat caccatgttg gatttgaagc
     5281 atcagcatga tactggcatt ttgtggatgt ggtttgatta tttttatata tttcagtata
     5341 ttgatgaggt aaataattct cttattataa aaagtatatc aagcttccaa cttgagggtt
     5401 tagtgtctaa agtgaataat taataaattg ttattattta tgataatcat cttgatttta
     5461 gtgtcaatta tttccatatt aattataata attagaaaaa aatctattat tgacttacaa
     5521 aaatcaaccc catttgaatg tggatttaat cctatgtcat ataaacgatt gccattttca
     5581 attcattttt ttttaattgc agttattttc ttaatttttg acattgaaat tattattatt
     5641 gttccaataa tttttacaat aaaatcatct atattaatat attgattagt cacatcagca
     5701 atttttattg taattctaat tattggtctt tttcacgaat gaattaatgg aatattaaat
     5761 tgaactaatt aggattatat ttaattataa tacttgattt gcaatcaaga agtgctagaa
     5821 agctaatctt taacaaagaa gtaaaaaaaa ttactcttaa tttcgaccta agtataaagg
     5881 atttagtcct tcttgtttta attgaagcca aaaatgaggt aacttattgt taataagtaa
     5941 attgaattaa attccaatta aaagagatta agattaaaaa tagctgctaa ctaattttta
     6001 aagcggttaa attccgttta tctctttatt tacgtagttt aataaaaaca ttttactttc
     6061 attaaaaaga tggttataca acctttaaat tattctaaga gaaatctcac gaaagtatct
     6121 tcaatactta gctctaatat ttaagctatt aaaataaatg aaatagataa atcataacaa
     6181 aaatgaaact aagaaaatct ttatgttatt atttgaataa tattgaataa tattagaaaa
     6241 ctttaataaa taaaaactta acccataacc accatagtat tcacctcaaa aagaagattg
     6301 attattatta accaatgcat aagaaaaaat gtatttataa gcaaagaaag aatagccata
     6361 tataaatcac atatatctat taaaaagata gtattttaaa ttaaataaat aattaaaatt
     6421 agaaagctca agtccaaatc aaatacctaa tattacaatt aataaagata ttagcttaat
     6481 ttttaaaggt aaaacaatat atagtaaatc aaaattaata attcatataa gtacacctcc
     6541 tgtaaaaata gaaaataatg ttaaagtaaa aattctgact ttcataagtc tgtaatcctc
     6601 gtgtataaaa ttatatgtta agaatttata attacaaatt attgaatagt aaaataatcg
     6661 agatctataa caagcagtta atccaaggga taaataaaat aataagaaag caaaaaaatt
     6721 taaccctata aatgatatat tctccatcat aaaatcctta gagtaaaatc cagataaaaa
     6781 aggaattcca caaagagtaa ttcttgaaat attaaaacaa gaggtggtga aaggtatata
     6841 aatacacaca gatcctatta tacgaatatc ttggttatca tttatgtaat aaataaaaat
     6901 tccagcacaa agaaataata aagatttaaa tattgcatga gttaataaat gaaaaaaaga
     6961 taagtcaacc ataccaaaaa ataaaaaact tattattaat cccaattgac taagagttga
     7021 taaagcaatg atttttttta aatcaaattc gtaacttgca cataatgaag aaaaaattat
     7081 agttattatt cttacaaata agaaataata attattaaaa tttaaaacat tataaaatcg
     7141 aattaataag taaactcctg cagtaacaag agttgaagaa tgaacaagag aagacacagg
     7201 cgttggtgct gctatagcag ctggaagcca gcaagaaaat ggaatttgtg cactttttgt
     7261 aaaacatgaa atgataatta aataaaaaat ataattatta tatatatcct tataatacag
     7321 gaaatgccat ctaccgtagg atataattca acaaattgaa acaagcaatc caatatcacc
     7381 tagccgattt gttaaacaag taattaatcc agctaaataa cttttaaccg atctataata
     7441 aattactaag caataagaaa ctagccctaa accatctcaa cctaatataa ttctaattaa
     7501 attaggtctt aaaattatta atattattct taaaataaat aaattaacta aaaaaagaaa
     7561 tcgattacaa gaataactat taattccaat ataattaatt ctatacaaga ttactataga
     7621 tgaaataagt agaacaactg aacaaaaaat taatgagatt caatctatga ttactacata
     7681 ataaacagga acagagttaa aagagaataa tttaaattct aacaatatag aataattgaa
     7741 ataaatataa acaagcccaa aatacataaa aattaaagaa attactagca taattaaaaa
     7801 ccaataaaaa taaaaattaa ttttaaccaa aatttaagga taagtaatca tctaagaaac
     7861 cacaactctt tattttaata aactacttaa attatcaaaa taataatgat aatattataa
     7921 taattataac tagaggaatt aaatggatag atattaataa atattcacga atagtacacc
     7981 ctatacatct atatatattg tgaaatttac catgttgaga aaatctaaac aaataaaaac
     8041 taaaacaagc agtaaaaaaa gaaattaata aaatataata aattgattta tctcaataaa
     8101 aaattattct attaataata aagatttctc taatgaaatt aatactgggg ggacatctta
     8161 tattaaaaga acaaaaaaaa aatcaaacta tacatattct tggtatatac aacaataatc
     8221 ctttatttaa aaaaaaacta cgacttaata aacgttcata agaaatattt gctaaacaaa
     8281 aaaggcctga tgaacatagg ccatgcccaa ttattattaa ataggagcca tataatccta
     8341 actttgttat agttaatagc cctataagtc ttatgcctat atgggctact gaagaataag
     8401 caattaaaca ttttatatca ccttgaatta aacaaattaa tctcactaaa attgaaccta
     8461 caattgataa agaaaatcaa atatatctat attttaaaaa aatattttca tatacaaata
     8521 taaaacgaat taacccataa ccaccaattt ttaatattag cccagctaaa attattgatc
     8581 ctgaaatagg agcctccaca tgagctttag gtagtcaaaa atgaaatata aacattggta
     8641 atttaactaa aaatgcaata actataaaca gatgaataaa aaaagaaaaa gaatgcatat
     8701 agtttgaatc aaaaaataat ctattataat tattataaag aaataaaata actaacaaaa
     8761 gaggtagaga agcaagaaga gtataaaaaa acaaatataa tccagaaatt aatcgctcag
     8821 gttgatagcc tcaaccaaaa atcaaaatca tgagaggaat caatctaaat tcaaaaaaaa
     8881 tatacattat aaacatatta gaaaatctaa aaaccaaaaa aagacacaag aaaagtaata
     8941 tgtttatccc taaaaaaaaa ttgtttctag ataagataga aattttggat ctagcaataa
     9001 ctatcaaagt agaaattagt aaagttaaaa taataagccc atatgaaata taatcagaag
     9061 caaaatagta ggaaatatta gtataaaaaa aatcaacatt agaaaaagta aaaattataa
     9121 ttaatattaa aataaaaaat tgaaataaat ttcaaatatt attataaaaa actaaaggta
     9181 tcataaaaat aatatataaa acaaatttta tcataaaaat atagaattta tgtagtcatt
     9241 tccatgaaaa cgaattattc ttactaatac tctaagtcct aagaccccct cacaaacata
     9301 aaaagttatt ataaaaacat atatataaaa attataataa gaaaatatca agcaatataa
     9361 taaaactaaa aacaagagag ataaaaccat aaattctaaa cttaataaac atagtaacaa
     9421 atgtttccga ataaaaatta atgaaagaat agaaaaaaca aatatataag aaaaaaaaat
     9481 taaattcatt agttttaata atttaaaaaa aatattaatt ttgtaaatta aaattaggat
     9541 accctttaaa acatcagaat aatgtaaatt acatatctta gatacccaaa atctatattt
     9601 tattaaacta tatactgaaa ttaaaataat attaataaaa ataataattt tattatcaac
     9661 tttaactcca ttcatattaa atcccatatc aataggaatt atcttattaa tacaaacaac
     9721 attaatagca ataattataa ataaaataat attttcatca tgattttcaa taattacttt
     9781 tttaataatg gtagggggtt tattaattct atttacatac ataagaagaa tcgcatcaaa
     9841 tgaaaaattt aagtttaaaa taaatttaac aataatgtgt attattttaa ttataatctc
     9901 agaagaaata ataaatgaaa atcaagttaa tgaaaatcaa gatttaacaa aattaataat
     9961 agaaaattta tctatagtaa aattatataa taaaaaatca atacttatta cagttatttt
    10021 agttctatac ttactattaa ctataattgt ggtaacaaaa attgttaaac gacaagaagg
    10081 accattacga tcaaaaaatt atgaataaat caattcttaa attaaatcca ttattaaaaa
    10141 tttttaataa ttcattaatt gacttaccag caccaataaa tctatcagct tgatgaaact
    10201 ttggttcaat cttaggaata tgtttatcaa ttcaattaat ttcaggtatt ttattatcaa
    10261 tacactacac atcaaatatt gaaatagctt ttattagagt aaatcatatt acgcgggatg
    10321 taaattatgg atgattaata cgaactttac attcaaatgg ggcctcactt ttttttatct
    10381 gtatatactt acacacagga cgaggtattt attatggatc ttataaattt attaaaacct
    10441 gagtagtggg gataataatt ttattattaa caatagcaac tgcattctta gggtatgtat
    10501 taccatgggg acaaatatca ttttgaggtg caacagtaat tacaaattta atatcagcaa
    10561 ttccttatat tgggtcaata ttagtaaact gaatctgagg aggttttgca gttgataatg
    10621 caaccctttc acgattcttt agattacact ttctactgcc atttatcatt tctatgatag
    10681 taattattca tttatttttc ttacacacaa caggatcaaa taatccaatt ggtataaatt
    10741 caaatattga taaaattcca tttcatccat attttacaat taaagattta atgggattta
    10801 taattattct cactatatta tttgtattaa atataattga gccttacata ttatctgacc
    10861 ccgataattt cactcctgca aatccaatag taactccaat ccatatccaa ccagaatgat
    10921 atttcttatt tgcttacgca atccttcgat caattcctaa taaattagga ggagtaatag
    10981 cactattcct atcaattatt attttactaa ttctacctat ttcaataaaa ataaaattta
    11041 aaggaatcat attttatcct attaaccaaa taaatttttg aattttttca gttacaatta
    11101 tcttattaac atgaattggt gcacgaccag tagaactgcc ttacacaaca acaggaatag
    11161 ttttaacatt tatatatttt ttgtatttta ttactgaccc tttaattact aaaatatggg
    11221 ataaaactct aaattagtta tttagcttat atttaaagca tatattttga aaatataaga
    11281 aagaggtatt taataacttt acaaaaaaaa atgattaaaa atttaaacat ttcaccaata
    11341 tataaaaaaa aatgtaattc aaacttatag gtaaataaca ttttcaagct aaatatataa
    11401 gcctatcata ccgatagcgg ggtaaagagc tacgaactca aataaaaaca aaacaaaaaa
    11461 aaataagctt taaataaaaa aagaagaata tataatcagc accaaaaaaa acaacattag
    11521 taattaagca tataaaaata attctagaat actcagaaat aaaaagaaaa gcaaaaccac
    11581 ctgatccata ctcaacatta aacccagata ccaattctct ttcaccttcc gaaaaatcaa
    11641 aaggagaacg atttgtttcc gctaaacaac aagaaaatca acatataaat attggggtag
    11701 aaagaaataa aaatcaacaa ttttgttgaa tattataaaa atcagtaaaa ttatatctat
    11761 cacaaagaaa aaaataactt aataaaatta atgccaaaga aacttcataa gaaatagctt
    11821 gagagactct acgaatacag cccaacattg aatatattct atttgaagat cacccacaaa
    11881 caattaatcc atacacacca attccagaaa tacataaaaa aagtaatatt gagtaattat
    11941 actcaatcaa attaacataa taaggaaaaa ggcatcaaat aaaaagagac tgagctaatc
    12001 tataaatagg acaaacaaaa tatataaaaa cattagaatt tattggccaa caagattcct
    12061 ttaaaaataa ttttacccca tctctaaaag gttgcaataa accaagataa cccactttat
    12121 taggaccttt acgaatttgt atatatctca aaaatttacg ttcgagtaat gtaaaaaacc
    12181 caacagatac cattactata atcaataaaa ttaatgaaat taagtaaata attattgaat
    12241 gtgaaacacc acattattaa attctaaatt taatgcacta atctgccaaa tcaataatta
    12301 aattcaataa taaacaaaaa aaaattgtaa ttattggtcc tttcgtacta aataaaaaaa
    12361 tattttttaa gatagaaacc aacctggctt acaccggttt gaactcaaat catgtaagaa
    12421 tttaaaagtc gaacagactc agaaatgaaa aacctgcccc tcaatcttat cttaattcaa
    12481 catcgaggtc gcaaacttta atataaatat gaactcccca ttaaaattac gctgttatcc
    12541 ctaaggtaac ttaatctttt aatctaaatt atggatcata acaatcataa attaatgatt
    12601 taaaaaaata aagttaaatt tatctgtcac cccaacaaaa aaatatataa aatataaata
    12661 taataataag ctaaaaatac ttaataataa atatataata aagttcttta gggtcttatc
    12721 gtccctaaaa attaattaaa gcttttttac ctaaaaataa aattttaatt gtaaaataaa
    12781 aaaaataaat ctttcatgta tccattcata caagtcaaca attaaatgac taattattat
    12841 gctacctttg cacagtcaat atactgcagc catttaatta ataaatcata gggcagaact
    12901 tacctttaat tttaaactaa aagaaatgtt tttgataaac agttgaagat taattttgtc
    12961 gagttattta tattttaatt taaaaccata ctaatttaat cattattgaa aaaaaatata
    13021 aaattattta ataaatttag taaaaatata aatttaataa aattaaaaat attaatatta
    13081 atctattaag aactaaatat aagattttaa aataaaaaaa taataattta ttaaaatttt
    13141 aaataaaaaa acagattatc ccaaatttta taagattaaa ttaaataaaa tgaaagacta
    13201 actttaatca tcaattaaat tgaattccta aataaccaga tataataaag agcgattaga
    13261 gtctatctac catattatat ttataaatgt taataaaaca acaaaaaaaa atttaaaata
    13321 aatatcttta tttcgggaat attataaaaa taaaattaat ttaatcaacc ctgatacaaa
    13381 aggtactata taattattat aaaattgtaa aataaataac ttttcaattt aataaaatca
    13441 atttttctca tttaatacta aaataaaaat attaataata aacataataa atatttataa
    13501 tcaaataaaa cataagtttt cctattaatg taaataataa gctttcatat aagctactat
    13561 ttgtacattc tagatacacc ttccggtaca actactttgt tacgacttat cccatattat
    13621 tgggagtgac gggcgatatg tacataatca agagccaaat tcaaaaaaat taattaattt
    13681 aaattactca caaatcctat ttcatgataa tttaaataaa taaatttaat tcaataataa
    13741 ataaaaataa tgtaacccat actaacccta aaaaaactgc accttgacct aatatgaatt
    13801 tatcaaatat aaagaaaatt tcttcttaaa atactctaat gtatagcggt atacaaataa
    13861 aatttgaagg tgaaaattat cgtggtttat caattaaagt acaggttcct ctgtaagggt
    13921 agattaccgc caaattcttt gagttttata gaacatagct attaatattc aggcattaaa
    13981 atttagatct aaaataatag ggtatctaat cctagtttat aaattagact tagtaaaata
    14041 aaaatttaga aaattaaatt aaatataaat tccacctaaa taaaaaaata atataatcaa
    14101 tatttagaat aaatacatta accaaaattg ttaatttaaa tgaattgtat aaccgcgaat
    14161 gctggcacaa aatttatcca atttattatt aaatatctaa gtaataataa aaattacaat
    14221 aaaacaattt actgctaatt taataattaa gaactaagca tataattaat ttaaaaaatt
    14281 aacataaaag caagaatcaa acttaattaa aatacactta aaaaaaaatt ggcaaatagt
    14341 aagtaatcgc tcagctagga cgccttacta ttggggtagt aaagccagat agctaatgtt
    14401 agatgaaggt tgattaaaat taatgaatca acaggtggga gctaccttct ttcttataga
    14461 aagagaaaga aagaaggtag agtgctatat tatagtaagt aatcgctcag ctaggacgcc
    14521 ttactattgg ggtagtaaag ccagatagct aatgttagat gaaggttgat taaaattaat
    14581 gaatcaacag gtgggagcta ccttctttct tatagaaaga gaaagaaaga aggtagagtg
    14641 ctatattata gtaagtaatc gctcagctag gacgcctyac tattggggta gtaaagccag
    14701 atagctaatg ttagatgaag gttgattaaa attaatgaat caacaggtgg gagctacctt
    14761 ctttcttata gaaagagaaa gaaagaaggt agagtgctat attatagtaa gtaatcgctc
    14821 agctaggacg cctyactatt ggggtagtaa agccagatag ctaatgttag atgaaggttg
    14881 attaaaatta atgaatcaac aggtgggagc taccttcttt cttatagaaa gagaaagaaa
    14941 gaaggtagag tgctatatta tagtaagtaa tcgctcagct aggacgccty actattgggg
    15001 tagtaaagcc agatagctaa tgttagatga aggttgatta aaattaatga atcaacaggt
    15061 gggagctacc ttctttctta tagaaagaga aagaaagaag gtagagtgct atattatagt
    15121 aagtaatcgc tcagctagga cgcctyacta ttggggtagt aaagccagat agctaatgtt
    15181 agatgaaggt tgattaaaat taatgaatca acaggtggga gctaccttct ttcttataga
    15241 aagagaaaga aagaaggtag agtgctatat tatagtaagt aatcgctcag ctaggacgcc
    15301 tyactattgg ggtagtaaag ccagatagct aatgttagat gaaggttgat taaaattaat
    15361 gaatcaacag gtgggagcta ccttctttct tatagaaaga gaaagaaaga aggtagagtg
    15421 ctatattata gtaagtaatc gctcagctag gacgcctyac tattggggta gtaaagccag
    15481 atagctaatg ttagatgaag gttgattaaa attaatgaat caacaggtgg gagctacctt
    15541 ctttcttata gaaagagaaa gaaagaaggt agagtgctat attatagtaa gtaatcgctc
    15601 agctaggacg cctyactatt ggggtagtaa agccagatag ctaatgttag atgaaggttg
    15661 attaaaatta atgaatcaac aggtgggagc taccttcttt cttatagaaa gagaaagaaa
    15721 gaaggtagag tgctatatta tagtaagtaa tcgctcagct aggacgcctt actaatggta
    15781 ataaggaata actaatataa tcattattaa atgaaggttg attaaaatta ataaatcaac
    15841 aaaaataaac ttaactgtat actatatttt tttttttttt tttttttttt tngggaatat
    15901 taaattataa tttgaatagc attcatatat tgtttaataa tgattaaggt cctggcaatt
    15961 atattaatgt taaataactt aataaaattt attaattcac aaatttaata attaaaaatt
    16021 tttattaaat gaattaattc aatattattc caaattttgt taattaatta ttttctcatt
    16081 tattttattt tgagataaaa ataaggaatg ctacattata attgttattt attattaatg
    16141 atttattatt attattaata ttattattta attaattatt attattatta atgatttatt
    16201 attattatta tatattaata atattaaaat ctaccctcat atatattgag ggtagattta
    16261 attattaatc tataaatata ttaattatta tttattaatt aattattatt attaatgatt
    16321 tattattatt attaatatta ttatttaatt aattattatt attattaatg atttattatt
    16381 attattattt aattaattaa ttattattaa taataatttg ctaatgattt cagtcttgaa
    16441 agctaaaatt tgccataatt cttttttttt tgagttaagt aag
//
